Addgene plasmid #214097: lenti-EGFR-L858R-nick sgRNA
Purpose: Lentiviral vector expressing nicking sgRNA to induce EGFR L858R mutation using PE3
Depositing lab: Ting Zhou. Depositing organization: Memorial Sloan-Kettering Cancer Center. Publication: Robust and inducible genome editing via an all-in-one prime editor in human pluripotent stem cells. Wu Y, Zhong A, Sidharta M, Kim TW, Ramirez B, Persily B, Studer L, Zhou T. Nat Commun. 2024 Dec 30;15(1):10824. doi: 10.1038/s41467-024-55104-1. PubMed 39737975.
Backbone
  Vector backbone: lenti-sgRNA blast (Plasmid #104993)
  Vector type: Mammalian Expression, Lentiviral
  Selectable markers: Blasticidin
Growth in bacteria
  Bacterial resistance: Ampicillin, 100 μg/mL
  Growth temperature: 37°C
  Growth strain: NEB Stable
  Copy number: High Copy
Gene/Insert
  Gene/Insert name: EGFR L858R nicking sgRNA
  gRNA/shRNA sequence: TTACTTTGCCTCCTTCTGCA
  Species: Synthetic
  Promoter: hU6
  Cloning method: Ligation Independent Cloning
  Sequencing primers: 5′ LKO.1 5'
Terms and licenses: Academic/Nonprofit Terms; Industry Terms: Not Available to Industry
How to cite: lenti-EGFR-L858R-nick sgRNA was a gift from Ting Zhou (Addgene plasmid # 214097 ; http://n2t.net/addgene:214097 ; RRID:Addgene_214097)
