[The description below was written by a language model from this plasmid's Addgene catalogue record and pLannotate feature annotations shown in this document.]
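Description:
lenti-EGFR-L858R-nick sgRNA is a lentiviral transfer plasmid built on the lenti-sgRNA blast backbone and designed to deliver a single guide RNA into mammalian cells. It is propagated in E. coli through a high-copy ColE1/pUC-type origin with ampicillin selection (AmpR). The backbone also carries an f1 origin and an SV40/EM7-driven BleoR (Zeocin resistance) cassette that lies outside the viral genome. The packaged region follows a third-generation, self-inactivating layout. A CMV enhancer/promoter is fused to a truncated HIV-1 5' LTR to drive genomic RNA production in packaging cells. This is followed by the Ψ packaging signal with a gag fragment, the Rev response element for Rev-dependent nuclear export, and the cPPT/CTS, and the region ends in a ΔU3 3' LTR with a downstream bGH polyadenylation signal.

The payload has two parts. A human U6 RNA polymerase III promoter transcribes a synthetic spacer targeting EGFR, joined to the Streptococcus pyogenes Cas9 guide RNA scaffold. An EF-1α core promoter expresses blasticidin S deaminase, stabilised by a WPRE, so that transduced cells can be selected with blasticidin. The plasmid encodes no Cas9 or prime editor. According to the record, this guide is the nicking sgRNA of a PE3 prime-editing strategy for introducing the EGFR L858R mutation. In PE3, a second guide directs the editor's nickase to cut the non-edited strand near the target, which biases repair toward incorporating the edit written by the pegRNA. The construct is therefore meant to be used with a separately supplied prime editor and the matching pegRNA. The associated publication describes this work in the context of prime editing in human pluripotent stem cells.
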