Features (pLannotate 1.2.2; 32 found; start..end, strand, type, name):
    348..547     +  promoter       CMV promoter: human cytomegalovirus (CMV) immediate early promoter
    565..745     +  LTR            5' LTR (truncated): truncated 5' long terminal repeat (LTR) from HIV-1
    792..917     +  misc_feature   HIV-1 Ψ: packaging signal of human immunodeficiency virus type 1
    901..1264    +  CDS            HIV-1 gag (fragment): gag protein from human immunodeficiency virus 1; gag
   1410..1643    +  misc_feature   RRE: The Rev response element (RRE) of HIV-1 allows for Rev-dependent mRNA export from the nucleus to the cytoplasm.
   2020..2120    +  CDS            Rev (fragment): human immunodeficiency virus 1 (HIV-1) Rev protein; rev; enhances nuclear export of unspliced and incompletely spliced viral mRNAs
   2170..2287    +  misc_feature   cPPT/CTS: central polypurine tract and central termination sequence of HIV-1
   2338..2578    +  promoter       U6 promoter: RNA polymerase III promoter for human U6 snRNA
   2608..2683    +  misc_RNA       gRNA scaffold: guide RNA scaffold for the Streptococcus pyogenes CRISPR/Cas9 system
   2701..2719    +  CDS            small t antigen (fragment): SV40 (simian virus 40) small t antigen
   2745..2956    +  promoter       EF-1α core promoter: core promoter for human elongation factor EF-1α
   2981..3379    +  CDS            BSD: blasticidin S deaminase; Aspergillus terreus BSD; confers resistance to blasticidin
   3395..3983    +  misc_feature   WPRE: woodchuck hepatitis virus posttranscriptional regulatory element
   4034..4053    +  misc_feature   cPPT/CTS (fragment): central polypurine tract and central termination sequence of HIV-1
   4055..4288    +  LTR            3' LTR (ΔU3): self-inactivating 3' long terminal repeat (LTR) from HIV-1
   4320..4544    +  polyA_signal   bGH poly(A) signal: bovine growth hormone polyadenylation signal
   4548..4569    +  promoter       SV40 promoter (fragment): SV40 enhancer and early promoter
   4590..5018    +  rep_origin     f1 ori (sequence partly withheld): f1 bacteriophage origin of replication; arrow indicates direction of (+) strand synthesis
   5032..5361    +  promoter       SV40 promoter: SV40 enhancer and early promoter
   5409..5456    +  promoter       EM7 promoter: synthetic bacterial promoter&nbsp
   5475..5849    +  CDS            BleoR: antibiotic-binding protein; Sh ble from Streptoalloteichus hindustanus; confers resistance to bleomycin, phleomycin, and Zeocin™
   5859..5984    +  CDS            ble (fragment): BLE_KLEPN - Experimental evidence at protein level: Swiss-Prot protein existence level 1. Binding protein with a strong affinity to the bleomycin family of antibiotics. Binds to CL990; an antimitotic-antibiotic compound. From Klebsiella pneumoniae.
   5979..6100    +  polyA_signal   SV40 poly(A) signal: SV40 polyadenylation signal
   6173..6189    -  protein_bind   lac operator: The lac repressor binds to the lac operator to inhibit transcription in E. coli. This inhibition can be relieved by adding lactose or isopropyl-β-D-thiogalactopyranoside (IPTG). lac repressor encoded by lacI
   6197..6227    -  promoter       lac promoter: promoter for the E. coli lac operon
   6242..6263    -  protein_bind   CAP binding site: CAP binding activates transcription in the presence of cAMP. E. coli catabolite activator protein
   6276..6368    -  CDS            lacI (fragment): lac repressor; lacI; The lac repressor binds to the lac operator to inhibit transcription in E. coli. This inhibition can be relieved by adding lactose or isopropyl-β-D-thiogalactopyranoside (IPTG).
   6551..7139    -  rep_origin     ori: high-copy-number ColE1/pMB1/pBR322/pUC origin of replication
   7310..8170    -  CDS            AmpR: β-lactamase; bla; confers resistance to ampicillin, carbenicillin, and related antibiotics
   8171..8275    -  promoter       AmpR promoter: bla
   8334..8386    -  misc_feature   bom (fragment): basis of mobility region from pBR322
   8545..347     +  enhancer       CMV enhancer (across the origin): human cytomegalovirus immediate early enhancer
>Addgene plasmid #214097 | lenti-EGFR-L858R-nick sgRNA | addgene full sequence | sequence record 429526 | Addgene NGS Result
CAATTACGGGGTCATTAGTTCATAGCCCATATATGGAGTTCCGCGTTACATAACTTACGGTAAATGGCCC
GCCTGGCTGACCGCCCAACGACCCCCGCCCATTGACGTCAATAATGACGTATGTTCCCATAGTAACGCCA
ATAGGGACTTTCCATTGACGTCAATGGGTGGAGTATTTACGGTAAACTGCCCACTTGGCAGTACATCAAG
TGTATCATATGCCAAGTACGCCCCCTATTGACGTCAATGACGGTAAATGGCCCGCCTGGCATTATGCCCA
GTACATGACCTTATGGGACTTTCCTACTTGGCAGTACATCTACGTATTAGTCATCGCTATTACCATGGTG
ATGCGGTTTTGGCAGTACATCAATGGGCGTGGATAGCGGTTTGACTCACGGGGATTTCCAAGTCTCCACC
CCATTGACGTCAATGGGAGTTTGTTTTGGCACCAAAATCAACGGGACTTTCCAAAATGTCGTAACAACTC
CGCCCCATTGACGCAAATGGGCGGTAGGCGTGTACGGTGGGAGGTCTATATAAGCAGCGCGTTTTGCCTG
TACTGGGTCTCTCTGGTTAGACCAGATCTGAGCCTGGGAGCTCTCTGGCTAACTAGGGAACCCACTGCTT
AAGCCTCAATAAAGCTTGCCTTGAGTGCTTCAAGTAGTGTGTGCCCGTCTGTTGTGTGACTCTGGTAACT
AGAGATCCCTCAGACCCTTTTAGTCAGTGTGGAAAATCTCTAGCAGTGGCGCCCGAACAGGGACTTGAAA
GCGAAAGGGAAACCAGAGGAGCTCTCTCGACGCAGGACTCGGCTTGCTGAAGCGCGCACGGCAAGAGGCG
AGGGGCGGCGACTGGTGAGTACGCCAAAAATTTTGACTAGCGGAGGCTAGAAGGAGAGAGATGGGTGCGA
GAGCGTCAGTATTAAGCGGGGGAGAATTAGATCGCGATGGGAAAAAATTCGGTTAAGGCCAGGGGGAAAG
AAAAAATATAAATTAAAACATATAGTATGGGCAAGCAGGGAGCTAGAACGATTCGCAGTTAATCCTGGCC
TGTTAGAAACATCAGAAGGCTGTAGACAAATACTGGGACAGCTACAACCATCCCTTCAGACAGGATCAGA
AGAACTTAGATCATTATATAATACAGTAGCAACCCTCTATTGTGTGCATCAAAGGATAGAGATAAAAGAC
ACCAAGGAAGCTTTAGACAAGATAGAGGAAGAGCAAAACAAAAGTAAGACCACCGCACAGCAAGCGGCCG
CTGATCTTCAGACCTGGAGGAGGAGATATGAGGGACAATTGGAGAAGTGAATTATATAAATATAAAGTAG
TAAAAATTGAACCATTAGGAGTAGCACCCACCAAGGCAAAGAGAAGAGTGGTGCAGAGAGAAAAAAGAGC
AGTGGGAATAGGAGCTTTGTTCCTTGGGTTCTTGGGAGCAGCAGGAAGCACTATGGGCGCAGCGTCAATG
ACGCTGACGGTACAGGCCAGACAATTATTGTCTGGTATAGTGCAGCAGCAGAACAATTTGCTGAGGGCTA
TTGAGGCGCAACAGCATCTGTTGCAACTCACAGTCTGGGGCATCAAGCAGCTCCAGGCAAGAATCCTGGC
TGTGGAAAGATACCTAAAGGATCAACAGCTCCTGGGGATTTGGGGTTGCTCTGGAAAACTCATTTGCACC
ACTGCTGTGCCTTGGAATGCTAGTTGGAGTAATAAATCTCTGGAACAGATTTGGAATCACACGACCTGGA
TGGAGTGGGACAGAGAAATTAACAATTACACAAGCTTAATACACTCCTTAATTGAAGAATCGCAAAACCA
GCAAGAAAAGAATGAACAAGAATTATTGGAATTAGATAAATGGGCAAGTTTGTGGAATTGGTTTAACATA
ACAAATTGGCTGTGGTATATAAAATTATTCATAATGATAGTAGGAGGCTTGGTAGGTTTAAGAATAGTTT
TTGCTGTACTTTCTATAGTGAATAGAGTTAGGCAGGGATATTCACCATTATCGTTTCAGACCCACCTCCC
AACCCCGAGGGGACCCGACAGGCCCGAAGGAATAGAAGAAGAAGGTGGAGAGAGAGACAGAGACAGATCC
ATTCGATTAGTGAACGGATCGGCACTGCGTGCGCCAATTCTGCAGACAAATGGCAGTATTCATCCACAAT
TTTAAAAGAAAAGGGGGGATTGGGGGGTACAGTGCAGGGGAAAGAATAGTAGACATAATAGCAACAGACA
TACAAACTAAAGAATTACAAAAACAAATTACAAAAATTCAAAATTTTCGGGTTTATTACAGGGACAGCAG
AGATCCAGTTTGGTTAATTAAGGTACCGAGGGCCTATTTCCCATGATTCCTTCATATTTGCATATACGAT
ACAAGGCTGTTAGAGAGATAATTAGAATTAATTTGACTGTAAACACAAAGATATTAGTACAAAATACGTG
ACGTAGAAAGTAATAATTTCTTGGGTAGTTTGCAGTTTTAAAATTATGTTTTAAAATGGACTATCATATG
CTTACCGTAACTTGAAAGTATTTCGATTTCTTGGCTTTATATATCTTGTGGAAAGGACGAAACACCGTTA
CTTTGCCTCCTTCTGCAGTTTTAGAGCTAGAAATAGCAAGTTAAAATAAGGCTAGTCCGTTATCAACTTG
AAAAAGTGGCACCGAGTCGGTGCTTTTTTGAATTCGCTAGCTAGGTCTTGAAAGGAGTGGGAATTGGCTC
CGGTGCCCGTCAGTGGGCAGAGCGCACATCGCCCACAGTCCCCGAGAAGTTGGGGGGAGGGGTCGGCAAT
TGATCCGGTGCCTAGAGAAGGTGGCGCGGGGTAAACTGGGAAAGTGATGTCGTGTACTGGCTCCGCCTTT
TTCCCGAGGGTGGGGGAGAACCGTATATAAGTGCAGTAGTCGCCGTGAACGTTCTTTTTCGCAACGGGTT
TGCCGCCAGAACACAGGACCGGTTCTAGAGCGCTGCCACCATGGCCAAGCCTTTGTCTCAAGAAGAATCC
ACCCTCATTGAAAGAGCAACGGCTACAATCAACAGCATCCCCATCTCTGAAGACTACAGCGTCGCCAGCG
CAGCTCTCTCTAGCGACGGCCGCATCTTCACTGGTGTCAATGTATATCATTTTACTGGGGGACCTTGTGC
AGAACTCGTGGTGCTGGGCACTGCTGCTGCTGCGGCAGCTGGCAACCTGACTTGTATCGTCGCGATCGGA
AATGAGAACAGGGGCATCTTGAGCCCCTGCGGACGGTGCCGACAGGTGCTTCTCGATCTGCATCCTGGGA
TCAAAGCCATAGTGAAGGACAGTGATGGACAGCCGACGGCAGTTGGGATTCGTGAATTGCTGCCCTCTGG
TTATGTGTGGGAGGGCTAAACGCGTTAAGTCGACAATCAACCTCTGGATTACAAAATTTGTGAAAGATTG
ACTGGTATTCTTAACTATGTTGCTCCTTTTACGCTATGTGGATACGCTGCTTTAATGCCTTTGTATCATG
CTATTGCTTCCCGTATGGCTTTCATTTTCTCCTCCTTGTATAAATCCTGGTTGCTGTCTCTTTATGAGGA
GTTGTGGCCCGTTGTCAGGCAACGTGGCGTGGTGTGCACTGTGTTTGCTGACGCAACCCCCACTGGTTGG
GGCATTGCCACCACCTGTCAGCTCCTTTCCGGGACTTTCGCTTTCCCCCTCCCTATTGCCACGGCGGAAC
TCATCGCCGCCTGCCTTGCCCGCTGCTGGACAGGGGCTCGGCTGTTGGGCACTGACAATTCCGTGGTGTT
GTCGGGGAAATCATCGTCCTTTCCTTGGCTGCTCGCCTGTGTTGCCACCTGGATTCTGCGCGGGACGTCC
TTCTGCTACGTCCCTTCGGCCCTCAATCCAGCGGACCTTCCTTCCCGCGGCCTGCTGCCGGCTCTGCGGC
CTCTTCCGCGTCTTCGCCTTCGCCCTCAGACGAGTCGGATCTCCCTTTGGGCCGCCTCCCCGCGTCGACT
TTAAGACCAATGACTTACAAGGCAGCTGTAGATCTTAGCCACTTTTTAAAAGAAAAGGGGGGACTGGAAG
GGCTAATTCACTCCCAACGAAGACAAGATCTGCTTTTTGCTTGTACTGGGTCTCTCTGGTTAGACCAGAT
CTGAGCCTGGGAGCTCTCTGGCTAACTAGGGAACCCACTGCTTAAGCCTCAATAAAGCTTGCCTTGAGTG
CTTCAAGTAGTGTGTGCCCGTCTGTTGTGTGACTCTGGTAACTAGAGATCCCTCAGACCCTTTTAGTCAG
TGTGGAAAATCTCTAGCAGGGCCCGTTTAAACCCGCTGATCAGCCTCGACTGTGCCTTCTAGTTGCCAGC
CATCTGTTGTTTGCCCCTCCCCCGTGCCTTCCTTGACCCTGGAAGGTGCCACTCCCACTGTCCTTTCCTA
ATAAAATGAGGAAATTGCATCGCATTGTCTGAGTAGGTGTCATTCTATTCTGGGGGGTGGGGTGGGGCAG
GACAGCAAGGGGGAGGATTGGGAAGACAATAGCAGGCATGCTGGGGATGCGGTGGGCTCTATGGCTTCTG
AGGCGGAAAGAACCAGCTGGGGCTCTAGGGGGTATCCCC
[124 nt withheld, positions 4590-4713]
C
[91 nt withheld, positions 4715-4805]
A
[49 nt withheld, positions 4807-4855]
CCTTTGACGTTGGAGTCCACGTTCTTT
[37 nt withheld, positions 4883-4919]
ACCCTATCTCGGTCTATTCTTTTGATTTATAAGGGATTTTGCCGATTTCGGCCTATTGGTTAAAAAATGA
GCTGATTTAACAAAAATTTAACGCGAATTAATTCTGTGGAATGTGTGTCAGTTAGGGTGTGGAAAGTCCC
CAGGCTCCCCAGCAGGCAGAAGTATGCAAAGCATGCATCTCAATTAGTCAGCAACCAGGTGTGGAAAGTC
CCCAGGCTCCCCAGCAGGCAGAAGTATGCAAAGCATGCATCTCAATTAGTCAGCAACCATAGTCCCGCCC
CTAACTCCGCCCATCCCGCCCCTAACTCCGCCCAGTTCCGCCCATTCTCCGCCCCATGGCTGACTAATTT
TTTTTATTTATGCAGAGGCCGAGGCCGCCTCTGCCTCTGAGCTATTCCAGAAGTAGTGAGGAGGCTTTTT
TGGAGGCCTAGGCTTTTGCAAAAAGCTCCCGGGAGCTTGTATATCCATTTTCGGATCTGATCAGCACGTG
TTGACAATTAATCATCGGCATAGTATATCGGCATAGTATAATACGACAAGGTGAGGAACTAAACCATGGC
CAAGTTGACCAGTGCCGTTCCGGTGCTCACCGCGCGCGACGTCGCCGGAGCGGTCGAGTTCTGGACCGAC
CGGCTCGGGTTCTCCCGGGACTTCGTGGAGGACGACTTCGCCGGTGTGGTCCGGGACGACGTGACCCTGT
TCATCAGCGCGGTCCAGGACCAGGTGGTGCCGGACAACACCCTGGCCTGGGTGTGGGTGCGCGGCCTGGA
CGAGCTGTACGCCGAGTGGTCGGAGGTCGTGTCCACGAACTTCCGGGACGCCTCCGGGCCGGCCATGACC
GAGATCGGCGAGCAGCCGTGGGGGCGGGAGTTCGCCCTGCGCGACCCGGCCGGCAACTGCGTGCACTTCG
TGGCCGAGGAGCAGGACTGACACGTGCTACGAGATTTCGATTCCACCGCCGCCTTCTATGAAAGGTTGGG
CTTCGGAATCGTTTTCCGGGACGCCGGCTGGATGATCCTCCAGCGCGGGGATCTCATGCTGGAGTTCTTC
GCCCACCCCAACTTGTTTATTGCAGCTTATAATGGTTACAAATAAAGCAATAGCATCACAAATTTCACAA
ATAAAGCATTTTTTTCACTGCATTCTAGTTGTGGTTTGTCCAAACTCATCAATGTATCTTATCATGTCTG
TATACCGTCGACCTCTAGCTAGAGCTTGGCGTAATCATGGTCATAGCTGTTTCCTGTGTGAAATTGTTAT
CCGCTCACAATTCCACACAACATACGAGCCGGAAGCATAAAGTGTAAAGCCTGGGGTGCCTAATGAGTGA
GCTAACTCACATTAATTGCGTTGCGCTCACTGCCCGCTTTCCAGTCGGGAAACCTGTCGTGCCAGCTGCA
TTAATGAATCGGCCAACGCGCGGGGAGAGGCGGTTTGCGTATTGGGCGCTCTTCCGCTTCCTCGCTCACT
GACTCGCTGCGCTCGGTCGTTCGGCTGCGGCGAGCGGTATCAGCTCACTCAAAGGCGGTAATACGGTTAT
CCACAGAATCAGGGGATAACGCAGGAAAGAACATGTGAGCAAAAGGCCAGCAAAAGGCCAGGAACCGTAA
AAAGGCCGCGTTGCTGGCGTTTTTCCATAGGCTCCGCCCCCCTGACGAGCATCACAAAAATCGACGCTCA
AGTCAGAGGTGGCGAAACCCGACAGGACTATAAAGATACCAGGCGTTTCCCCCTGGAAGCTCCCTCGTGC
GCTCTCCTGTTCCGACCCTGCCGCTTACCGGATACCTGTCCGCCTTTCTCCCTTCGGGAAGCGTGGCGCT
TTCTCATAGCTCACGCTGTAGGTATCTCAGTTCGGTGTAGGTCGTTCGCTCCAAGCTGGGCTGTGTGCAC
GAACCCCCCGTTCAGCCCGACCGCTGCGCCTTATCCGGTAACTATCGTCTTGAGTCCAACCCGGTAAGAC
ACGACTTATCGCCACTGGCAGCAGCCACTGGTAACAGGATTAGCAGAGCGAGGTATGTAGGCGGTGCTAC
AGAGTTCTTGAAGTGGTGGCCTAACTACGGCTACACTAGAAGAACAGTATTTGGTATCTGCGCTCTGCTG
AAGCCAGTTACCTTCGGAAAAAGAGTTGGTAGCTCTTGATCCGGCAAACAAACCACCGCTGGTAGCGGTG
GTTTTTTTGTTTGCAAGCAGCAGATTACGCGCAGAAAAAAAGGATCTCAAGAAGATCCTTTGATCTTTTC
TACGGGGTCTGACGCTCAGTGGAACGAAAACTCACGTTAAGGGATTTTGGTCATGAGATTATCAAAAAGG
ATCTTCACCTAGATCCTTTTAAATTAAAAATGAAGTTTTAAATCAATCTAAAGTATATATGAGTAAACTT
GGTCTGACAGTTACCAATGCTTAATCAGTGAGGCACCTATCTCAGCGATCTGTCTATTTCGTTCATCCAT
AGTTGCCTGACTCCCCGTCGTGTAGATAACTACGATACGGGAGGGCTTACCATCTGGCCCCAGTGCTGCA
ATGATACCGCGAGACCCACGCTCACCGGCTCCAGATTTATCAGCAATAAACCAGCCAGCCGGAAGGGCCG
AGCGCAGAAGTGGTCCTGCAACTTTATCCGCCTCCATCCAGTCTATTAATTGTTGCCGGGAAGCTAGAGT
AAGTAGTTCGCCAGTTAATAGTTTGCGCAACGTTGTTGCCATTGCTACAGGCATCGTGGTGTCACGCTCG
TCGTTTGGTATGGCTTCATTCAGCTCCGGTTCCCAACGATCAAGGCGAGTTACATGATCCCCCATGTTGT
GCAAAAAAGCGGTTAGCTCCTTCGGTCCTCCGATCGTTGTCAGAAGTAAGTTGGCCGCAGTGTTATCACT
CATGGTTATGGCAGCACTGCATAATTCTCTTACTGTCATGCCATCCGTAAGATGCTTTTCTGTGACTGGT
GAGTACTCAACCAAGTCATTCTGAGAATAGTGTATGCGGCGACCGAGTTGCTCTTGCCCGGCGTCAATAC
GGGATAATACCGCGCCACATAGCAGAACTTTAAAAGTGCTCATCATTGGAAAACGTTCTTCGGGGCGAAA
ACTCTCAAGGATCTTACCGCTGTTGAGATCCAGTTCGATGTAACCCACTCGTGCACCCAACTGATCTTCA
GCATCTTTTACTTTCACCAGCGTTTCTGGGTGAGCAAAAACAGGAAGGCAAAATGCCGCAAAAAAGGGAA
TAAGGGCGACACGGAAATGTTGAATACTCATACTCTTCCTTTTTCAATATTATTGAAGCATTTATCAGGG
TTATTGTCTCATGAGCGGATACATATTTGAATGTATTTAGAAAAATAAACAAATAGGGGTTCCGCGCACA
TTTCCCCGAAAAGTGCCACCTGACGTCGACGGATCGGGAGATCTCCCGATCCCCTATGGTGCACTCTCAG
TACAATCTGCTCTGATGCCGCATAGTTAAGCCAGTATCTGCTCCCTGCTTGTGTGTTGGAGGTCGCTGAG
TAGTGCGCGAGCAAAATTTAAGCTACAACAAGGCAAGGCTTGACCGACAATTGCATGAAGAATCTGCTTA
GGGTTAGGCGTTTTGCGCTGCTTCGCGATGTACGGGCCAGATATACGCGCGCGTTGACATTGATTATTGA
CTAGTTATTAATAGTAAT
